>Addgene plasmid #63864 | pSG 417 | addgene partial sequence | sequence record 109642 | pACYC-F 5'-tgaagtcagccccatacgat-3'
ATCATCGATAAGCTAGCTTTAATGCGGTAGTTTATCACAGTTAAATTGCTAACGCAGTCAGGCACCGTGT
ATGAAATCTAACAATGCGCTCATCGTCATCCTCGGCACCGTCACCCTGGATGCTGTAGGCATAGGCTTGG
TTATGCCGGTACTGCCGGGCCTCTTGCGGGATATCGTCCATTCCGACAGCATCGCCAGTCACTATGGCGT
GCTGCTAGCGCTATATGCGTTGATGCAATTTCTATGCGCACCCGTTCTCGGAGCACTGTCCGACCGCTTT
GGCCGCCGCCCAGTCCTGCTCGCTTCGCTACTTGGAGCCACTATCGACTACGCGATCATGGCGACCACAC
CCGTCCTGTGGATCCTCTACGCCGGACGCATCGTGGCCGGCATCACCGGCGCCACAGGTGCGGTTGCTGG
CGCCTATATCGCCGACATCACCGATGGGGAAGATCGGGCTCGCCACTTCGGGCTCATGAGCGCTTGTTTC
GGCGTGGGTATGGTGGCAGGCCCCGTGGCCGGGGGACTGTTGGGCGCCATCTCCTTGCATGCACCATTCC
TTGCGGCGGCGGTGCTCAACGGCCTCAACCTACTACTGGGCTGCTTCCTAATGCAGGAGTCGCATAAGGG
AGAGCGTCGACCGATGCCCTTGAGAGCCTTCAACCCAGTCAGCTCCTTCCGGTGGGCGCGGGGCATGACT
ATCGTCGCCGCACTTATGACTGTCTTCTTTATCATGCAACTCGTAGGACAGGTGCCGGCAGCGCTCTGGG
TCATTTTCGGCG
