>Addgene plasmid #63864 | pSG 417 | addgene partial sequence | sequence record 112104 | LacZ-R 5'-GACAGTATCGGCCTCAGGAA-3'
ACCAGGCAAAGCGCCATTCGCCATTCAGGCTGCGCAACTGTTGGGAAGGGCGATCGGTGCGGGCCTCTTC
GCTATTACGCCAGCTGGCGAAAGGGGGATGTGCTGCAAGGCGATTAAGTTGGGTAACGCCAGGGTTTTCC
CAGTCACGACGTTGTAAAACGACGGCCAGTGCCAAGCTTAGCGTAATAATGGTGAATTCTGTTTCCTGTG
TGAAATTGTTATCCGCTCACAATTGTCGACATTATACGAGCCGATGATTAATTGTCAACACGGCCGACGC
GCTGGGCTACGTCTTGCTGGCGTTCGCGACGCGAGGCTGGATGGCCTTCCCCATTATGATTCTTCTCGCT
TCCGGCGGCATCGGGATGCCCGCGTTGCAGGCCATGCTGTCCAGGCAGGTAGATGACGACCATCAGGGAC
AGCTTCAAGGATCGCTCGCGGCTCTTACCAGCCTAACTTCGATCATTGGACCGCTGATCGTCACGGCGAT
TTATGCCGCCTCGGCGAGCACATGGAACGGGTTGGCATGGATTGTAGGCGCCGCCCTATACCTTGTCTGC
CTCCCCGCGTTGCGTCGCGGTGCATGGAGCCGGGCCACCTCGACCTGAATGGAAGCCACTGCGATGAGTG
GCAGGGCGGGGCGTAATTTTTTTAAGGCAGTTATTGGTGCCCTTAAACGCCTGGTTGCTACGCCTGAATA
AGTGATAATAAGCGGATGAATGGCAGAAATTC
