[The description below was written by a language model from this plasmid's Addgene catalogue record.]
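Description:
pSG 417 is a low-copy bacterial expression plasmid built on the pACYC184 backbone (about 4.5 kb without insert) and carrying a roughly 3.2 kb Escherichia coli lacZ insert. pACYC184 replicates from the p15A origin, which makes such plasmids compatible with common ColE1/pMB1-type vectors in the same cell. This is useful when a reporter has to be co-maintained with a second plasmid, for example one expressing mutant ribosomal RNA. Selection is by tetracycline resistance. The insert was placed between NaeI and ScaI sites, both destroyed during cloning, and part of the plasmid derives from an earlier construct, pSG25. No feature table is provided, so the exact arrangement of elements cannot be described beyond the catalogue fields.

The payload is lacZ, encoding β-galactosidase, transcribed from the PtacI promoter, a strong hybrid trp/lac promoter. The defining feature is a mutation of the normal AUG initiation codon to AUU. Because AUU is a poor, non-canonical start codon, β-galactosidase is produced only when the ribosome initiates at this codon, and enzyme activity therefore gives a quantitative readout of start-codon selection stringency. The construct is intended for detecting translation initiation from AUU in E. coli. The associated work concerns decoding fidelity at the ribosomal A and P sites and the effect of mutations in the decoding domain of 16S rRNA. In that setting, a change in lacZ activity from this reporter would indicate altered fidelity of initiation codon recognition.
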