Addgene plasmid #63864: pSG 417
Purpose: Detect translation initiation from AUU start codon (E. coli lacZ)
Depositing lab: Albert Dahlberg. Depositing organization: Brown University. Publication: Decoding fidelity at the ribosomal A and P sites: influence of mutations in three different regions of the decoding domain in 16S rRNA. O'Connor M, Thomas CL, Zimmermann RA, Dahlberg AE. Nucleic Acids Res. 1997 Mar 15;25(6):1185-93. gka224 PubMed 9092628.
Backbone
  Vector backbone: pACYC184
  Backbone size w/o insert (bp): 4500
  Vector type: Bacterial Expression
Growth in bacteria
  Bacterial resistance: Tetracycline, 10 μg/mL
  Growth temperature: 37°C
  Growth strain: DH5alpha
  Copy number: Low Copy
Gene/Insert
  Gene/Insert name: lacZ
  Species: Escherichia coli
  Insert size (bp): 3200
  Mutation: AUU start codon
  GenBank ID: NC_000913.3
  Entrez Gene: lacZ (a.k.a. b0344, ECK0341)
  Promoter: PtacI
  Cloning method: Restriction Enzyme; 5′ cloning site NaeI (destroyed during cloning); 3′ cloning site ScaI (destroyed during cloning)
  Sequencing primers: 5′ M13pUC-Rev
Resource information
  A portion of this plasmid was derived from a plasmid made by: Derived from pSG25
Terms and licenses: Academic/Nonprofit Terms; Industry Terms: Not Available to Industry
Depositor comments: AUG --> AUU start codon in lacZ
How to cite: pSG 417 was a gift from Albert Dahlberg (Addgene plasmid # 63864 ; http://n2t.net/addgene:63864 ; RRID:Addgene_63864)
